>Addgene plasmid #163882 | pFlox_N-Nipbl_BSD_FKBPF36V_EYFP | addgene full sequence | sequence record 323555 | Addgene NGS Result
GCCATTCGCCATTCAGGCTGCGCAACTGTTGGGAAGGGCGATCGGTGCGGGCCTCTTCGCTATTACGCCA
GCTGGCGAAAGGGGGATGTGCTGCAAGGCGATTAAGTTGGGTAACGCCAGGGTTTTCCCAGTCACGACGT
TGTAAAACGACGGCCGCGGCGGCCGCACTAGTGGCCGCGGCGGCCGCACTAGTGGCCGCGGCGGCCGCAG
CTTGCCTGCAGGTCGACCAGACTCTTGTGCTGAGGGAAAGATCCTAGTTCCGCAGATTATCTTCTGATCT
GCACACACATCAGTCATAGCAGGCACACAACAATACACGTGGACACTAAGTGAACAAATAGTAACAAATT
ACAAATGGGGCAGGGGAGGAGGAGGGACATATCAAGTGTGTCACAAAGGAATATACAGCAATTTACTGAG
AAAATATTGGGCAATAAATGTCATAAATTCAGTTATCCTAAGGTAAAATGGCTGTGGAATGAAAGTGTTC
TTGAATTGTAGGATTTAGAAGAGAGGAGAATAAAAGTCTCACACTGCAAACCACAAGGATCCAAAAGAAT
CTGAAGAGATACTCTTGGTAGGAGGGGCAAGTCCATTTAGAGAGTAAAAAGGGAACTAGACAAGAAATTG
AAGCCAGATTATTAAGTAAAAATTTTATTGTATTTAGAGTTTAGAAAGAGTACCCTGCCCTAGCAGTATA
TACACCAGAAGTTAAGAAACAAGATTCTGGAGCTAGATTGTGTCATTAGAATTACAGCTCCAGTAGTTAC
TTTAAACTCACTGTAATTTTCTCATTAGTAAAATGCAGAAAAGAGTAATACTCTGCTGTACCTGGGTTGT
TGTGAGACCTAAATCTTAATGTATACAAAGCATTTTGCAGTGTTTAATGTATGGCACATGCTTGTTAAAC
ACATTGAACAAATAGAAGCTAAGAGTTTTGTTTCTAAATGAATAAGTATCTCTCTGCTACTCATATATTT
GACAAAGTTCTACAAATAATTATATGGTTTTCTTTGTGTGTGTTGCAGAGTTTGGGAAATGGAAAGTAAT
GACAGCTGGCACCTGAACTAAATACTTTCATAGACAACACCATTCCAGAACTTCAGGGTCGACATGGCCA
AGCCTTTGTCTCAAGAAGAATCCACCCTCATTGAAAGAGCAACGGCTACAATCAACAGCATCCCCATCTC
TGAAGACTACAGCGTCGCCAGCGCAGCTCTCTCTAGCGACGGCCGCATCTTCACTGGTGTCAATGTATAT
CATTTTACTGGGGGACCTTGTGCAGAACTCGTGGTGCTGGGCACTGCTGCTGCTGCGGCAGCTGGCAACC
TGACTTGTATCGTCGCGATCGGAAATGAGAACAGGGGCATCTTGAGCCCCTGCGGACGGTGCCGACAGGT
GCTTCTCGATCTGCATCCTGGGATCAAAGCCATAGTGAAGGACAGTGATGGACAGCCGACGGCAGTTGGG
ATTCGTGAATTGCTGCCCTCTGGTTATGTGTGGGAGGGCGGTTCCGGAGCCACGAACTTCTCTCTGTTAA
AGCAAGCAGGAGACGTGGAAGAAAACCCCGGTCCCGATTACAAGGATGACGATGACAAGGGTTCCGGCGG
CGTGCAGGTGGAGACTATCTCCCCAGGAGACGGGCGCACCTTCCCCAAGCGCGGCCAGACCTGCGTGGTG
CACTACACCGGGATGCTTGAAGATGGAAAGAAAGTTGATTCCTCCCGGGACAGAAACAAGCCCTTTAAGT
TTATGCTAGGCAAGCAGGAGGTGATCCGAGGCTGGGAAGAAGGGGTTGCCCAGATGAGTGTGGGTCAGAG
AGCCAAACTGACTATATCTCCAGATTATGCCTATGGTGCCACTGGGCACCCAGGCATCATCCCACCACAT
GCCACTCTCGTCTTCGATGTGGAGCTTCTAAAACTGGAAGTCGATTATCCGTACGACGTACCAGACTACG
CAGTGAGCAAGGGCGAGGAGCTGTTCACCGGGGTGGTGCCCATCCTGGTCGAGCTGGACGGCGACGTAAA
CGGCCACAAGTTCAGCGTGTCCGGCGAGGGCGAGGGCGATGCCACCTACGGCAAGCTGACCCTGAAGTTC
ATCTGCACCACCGGCAAGCTGCCCGTGCCCTGGCCCACCCTCGTGACCACCTTCGGCTACGGCCTGCAGT
GCTTCGCCCGCTACCCCGACCACATGAAGCAGCACGACTTCTTCAAGTCCGCCATGCCCGAAGGCTACGT
CCAGGAGCGCACCATCTTCTTCAAGGACGACGGCAACTACAAGACCCGCGCCGAGGTGAAGTTCGAGGGC
GACACCCTGGTGAACCGCATCGAGCTGAAGGGCATCGACTTCAAGGAGGACGGCAACATCCTGGGGCACA
AGCTGGAGTACAACTACAACAGCCACAACGTCTATATCATGGCCGACAAGCAGAAGAACGGCATCAAGGT
GAACTTCAAGATCCGCCACAACATCGAGGACGGCAGCGTGCAGCTCGCCGACCACTACCAGCAGAACACC
CCCATCGGCGACGGCCCCGTGCTGCTGCCCGACAACCACTACCTGAGCTACCAGTCCGCCCTGAGCAAAG
ACCCCAACGAGAAGCGCGATCACATGGTCCTGCTGGAGTTCGTGACCGCCGCCGGGATCACTCTCGGCAT
GGACGAGCTGTACAAGGGTGGAGGTGGATCTGGTGGCGGCGGTTCAGGTACCAATGGGGATATGCCCCAT
GTCCCCATAACTACGCTTGCGGGGATTGCTAGTCTTACGGACCGTAAGTTTGCATAATTTTCCTAAGTTC
TTTACTTTGCTAATACTCATTTTTAGAGACAAAAAATTACCTTTAATGTCACATATAACAGAAAATATGT
ATTTGATTAGTGTGGGGGGAGTAGCAAAATTAATGTTTCCACCTAATACATAAATTTAATTTCTTCATCC
TTCTGTGAACTCCTAAAGAAATGATAGTGTGATAATTTTTATAAAGACCTTAAAAATCAATAAGGACTTT
AGAAAAATGACACAAAGCTTTAAGAGATGTTAAAACTTAAATAAACATGGGTTAATAAACAAAACTATGG
TCTTTTTTTTAAGAAAGCGTTTACAAAAACAGTACCTGAAAGTGTCCTCCAAGAATGAGAAATTGATCGC
CCACATTACCTAAACTGTAGTGGTCCTGATTTTTTTAATATCAGGTTGAATTGTTAGTTAGAATTTGTTA
ACAGGTATGAGATATGTCATCACTATGAGAGCCCACTTTACTCTGAACACTAAGGTATTAAAAATTATTG
TCAATACTTAGAAATTTAGTTAATAGAAGTTTTAAGGTTCATATTTTGGTAGACACATAACTATTCTTTT
CCTTGGGTAATGGCACAGAGTCTGCCCAAGTGTTTGTCCCTATGTCATCCTCCTTTTAGTATAGGAATAG
AGATAAAGGAAAGGCCAGAAAAGAAAAAACAAAATGAAAACATAAATACCTTTTTCTTATAGCAGTATGT
AAGATATGGAACTTTGCAATAATCTATGAAAAAATAACTTCCAGAACTGTTTTCAACTGTGCTCAGAATC
CCTCCCTGGGTTTTGTTTTTGTGTATTTTCAGTCGAGTGTAAGACACTTGTATCACTAGAAAGTAGGTGG
TTGGATTATCCTAAATCTGCAGGGAAACTTTGAAACATGTTTGTTTTTGTTACTCGTTTTAAGGCAAAAA
CACAACCTGTATGGATGGAAAATTATATATGCTGCTAGACTTCCCTTTATCTTTTCTGCCTTTTATCTCT
GATATACCTCACATTTTTGATGCTTATCTTCCTGGTAAACTCTGTGAAGTATGGTAATTATACTATGGGG
TCGACTAGAAATTAACCCCAAAACATGATACCTATATTTTAGTTGGGTTTCTTAACCTTTTGGCAAGTAA
ACAATTCCTATTAAGTCTACTTACATTAAATAGTGGGATTGAAGCCACAAAATACTCATTTGTTTGTTTG
TTTGTTTGTTTGCTGCTTAGAGTAGAATGGGAGAAAAAAGAGAACTATTTAGGAATTTATGACAAGAATT
TTGTATTGTTCTTCAGGAATGTTGTACTCTGAGTATTCCACTACTGTGAGCTATTTGTTTCTATATTCTT
AAGCTTTTAAAATTGTATTGCATATCAGTATAATGTGAGTCAGGTATTGTTTTTGACTTATATGTCTAAG
AGTGCTACTGATCTTATAGATAAGCTACTTTCTCACCTTATGTGTCAAAGTCATGATAATAATAATAAAG
TTTTATTTAGTTAATTAAAACAATTTTTAAGCATGAATATAAATCAGCTAGGTACCCTCGAGGTCGATCG
ACGGTATCGATAAGCTTGATCTAGAGCGGCCGCCACCGCGGTGGAGCTCCAGCTTTTGTTCCCTTTAGTG
AGGGTTAATTTCGAGCTTGGCGTAATCATGGTCATAGCTGTTTCCTGTGTGAAATTGTTATCCGCTCACA
ATTCCACACAACATACGAGCCGGAAGCATAAAGTGTAAAGCCTGGGGTGCCTAATGAGTGAGCTAACTCA
CATTAATTGCGTTGCGCTCACTGCCCGCTTTCCAGTCGGGAAACCTGTCGTGCCAGCTGCATTAATGAAT
CGGCCAACGCGCGGGGAGAGGCGGTTTGCGTATTGGGCGCTCTTCCGCTTCCTCGCTCACTGACTCGCTG
CGCTCGGTCGTTCGGCTGCGGCGAGCGGTATCAGCTCACTCAAAGGCGGTAATACGGTTATCCACAGAAT
CAGGGGATAACGCAGGAAAGAACATGTGAGCAAAAGGCCAGCAAAAGGCCAGGAACCGTAAAAAGGCCGC
GTTGCTGGCGTTTTTCCATAGGCTCCGCCCCCCTGACGAGCATCACAAAAATCGACGCTCAAGTCAGAGG
TGGCGAAACCCGACAGGACTATAAAGATACCAGGCGTTTCCCCCTGGAAGCTCCCTCGTGCGCTCTCCTG
TTCCGACCCTGCCGCTTACCGGATACCTGTCCGCCTTTCTCCCTTCGGGAAGCGTGGCGCTTTCTCATAG
CTCACGCTGTAGGTATCTCAGTTCGGTGTAGGTCGTTCGCTCCAAGCTGGGCTGTGTGCACGAACCCCCC
GTTCAGCCCGACCGCTGCGCCTTATCCGGTAACTATCGTCTTGAGTCCAACCCGGTAAGACACGACTTAT
CGCCACTGGCAGCAGCCACTGGTAACAGGATTAGCAGAGCGAGGTATGTAGGCGGTGCTACAGAGTTCTT
GAAGTGGTGGCCTAACTACGGCTACACTAGAAGAACAGTATTTGGTATCTGCGCTCTGCTGAAGCCAGTT
ACCTTCGGAAAAAGAGTTGGTAGCTCTTGATCCGGCAAACAAACCACCGCTGGTAGCGGTGGTTTTTTTG
TTTGCAAGCAGCAGATTACGCGCAGAAAAAAAGGATCTCAAGAAGATCCTTTGATCTTTTCTACGGGGTC
TGACGCTCAGTGGAACGAAAACTCACGTTAAGGGATTTTGGTCATGAGATTATCAAAAAGGATCTTCACC
TAGATCCTTTTAAATTAAAAATGAAGTTTTAAATCAATCTAAAGTATATATGAGTAAACTTGGTCTGACA
GTTACCAATGCTTAATCAGTGAGGCACCTATCTCAGCGATCTGTCTATTTCGTTCATCCATAGTTGCCTG
ACTCCCCGTCGTGTAGATAACTACGATACGGGAGGGCTTACCATCTGGCCCCAGTGCTGCAATGATACCG
CGAGACCCACGCTCACCGGCTCCAGATTTATCAGCAATAAACCAGCCAGCCGGAAGGGCCGAGCGCAGAA
GTGGTCCTGCAACTTTATCCGCCTCCATCCAGTCTATTAATTGTTGCCGGGAAGCTAGAGTAAGTAGTTC
GCCAGTTAATAGTTTGCGCAACGTTGTTGCCATTGCTACAGGCATCGTGGTGTCACGCTCGTCGTTTGGT
ATGGCTTCATTCAGCTCCGGTTCCCAACGATCAAGGCGAGTTACATGATCCCCCATGTTGTGCAAAAAAG
CGGTTAGCTCCTTCGGTCCTCCGATCGTTGTCAGAAGTAAGTTGGCCGCAGTGTTATCACTCATGGTTAT
GGCAGCACTGCATAATTCTCTTACTGTCATGCCATCCGTAAGATGCTTTTCTGTGACTGGTGAGTACTCA
ACCAAGTCATTCTGAGAATAGTGTATGCGGCGACCGAGTTGCTCTTGCCCGGCGTCAATACGGGATAATA
CCGCGCCACATAGCAGAACTTTAAAAGTGCTCATCATTGGAAAACGTTCTTCGGGGCGAAAACTCTCAAG
GATCTTACCGCTGTTGAGATCCAGTTCGATGTAACCCACTCGTGCACCCAACTGATCTTCAGCATCTTTT
ACTTTCACCAGCGTTTCTGGGTGAGCAAAAACAGGAAGGCAAAATGCCGCAAAAAAGGGAATAAGGGCGA
CACGGAAATGTTGAATACTCATACTCTTCCTTTTTCAATATTATTGAAGCATTTATCAGGGTTATTGTCT
CATGAGCGGATACATATTTGAATGTATTTAGAAAAATAAACAAATAGGGGTTCCGCGCACATTTCCCCGA
AAAGTGCCACCTGACGTCTAAGAAACCATTATTATCATGACATTAACCTATAAAAATAGGCGTATCACGA
GGCCCTTTCGTCTCGCGCGTTTCGGTGATGACGGTGAAAACCTCTGACACATGCAGCTCCCGGAGACGGT
CACAGCTTGTCTGTAAGCGGATGCCGGGAGCAGACAAGCCCGTCAGGGCGCGTCAGCGGGTGTTGGCGGG
TGTCGGGGCTGGCTTAACTATGCGGCATCAGAGCAGATTGTACTGAGAGTGCACCATATGCGGTGTGAAA
TACCGCACAGATGCGTAAGGAGAAAATACCGCATCAGGC
Features (pLannotate 1.2.2; 18 found; start..end, strand, type, name):
      5..155     -  CDS            lacZα (fragment): LacZα fragment of β-galactosidase; lacZ fragment
   1114..1509    +  CDS            BSD: blasticidin S deaminase; Aspergillus terreus BSD; confers resistance to blasticidin
   1519..1574    +  CDS            P2A (fragment): 2A peptide from porcine teschovirus-1 polyprotein Eukaryotic ribosomes fail to insert a peptide bond between the Gly and Pro residues, yielding separate polypeptides.
   1576..1599    +  CDS            FLAG: FLAG® epitope tag, followed by an enterokinase cleavage site
   1612..1929    +  CDS            DmrB: F36V mutant of FK506-binding protein FKBP12 binds synthetic ligands that do not bind wild-type FKBP
   1963..2676    +  CDS            EYFP: EYFP is a basic (constitutively fluorescent) green/yellow fluorescent protein published in 1996, derived from Aequorea victoria. It is reported to be a very rapidly-maturing weak dimer with high acid sensitivity.
   4338..4360    -  misc_feature   MCS (fragment): pBluescript multiple cloning site
   4360..4389    -  misc_feature   MCS (fragment): pBluescript multiple cloning site
   4402..4420    -  promoter       T3 promoter: promoter for bacteriophage T3 RNA polymerase
   4465..4481    -  protein_bind   lac operator: The lac repressor binds to the lac operator to inhibit transcription in E. coli. This inhibition can be relieved by adding lactose or isopropyl-β-D-thiogalactopyranoside (IPTG). lac repressor encoded by lacI
   4489..4519    -  promoter       lac promoter: promoter for the E. coli lac operon
   4534..4555    -  protein_bind   CAP binding site: CAP binding activates transcription in the presence of cAMP. E. coli catabolite activator protein
   4568..4660    -  CDS            lacI (fragment): lac repressor; lacI; The lac repressor binds to the lac operator to inhibit transcription in E. coli. This inhibition can be relieved by adding lactose or isopropyl-β-D-thiogalactopyranoside (IPTG).
   4843..5431    -  rep_origin     ori: high-copy-number ColE1/pMB1/pBR322/pUC origin of replication
   5602..6462    -  CDS            AmpR: β-lactamase; bla; confers resistance to ampicillin, carbenicillin, and related antibiotics
   6463..6567    -  promoter       AmpR promoter: bla
   6662..6697    +  CDS            rop (fragment): Rop protein, which maintains plasmids at low copy number; rop
   6799..6898    +  misc_feature   bom (fragment): basis of mobility region from pBR322
