[The description below was written by a language model from this plasmid's Addgene catalogue record and pLannotate feature annotations shown in this document.]
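Description:
pFlox_N-Nipbl_BSD_FKBPF36V_EYFP is a 6.9 kb plasmid built by Gibson assembly in a pflox backbone with pBluescript-type elements: remnants of the multiple cloning site, a T3 promoter, lac promoter/operator and a lacZα fragment. It is propagated in E. coli from a high-copy ColE1/pUC origin under ampicillin selection (AmpR with its own bla promoter). The catalogue lists it as a mammalian expression vector carrying mouse Nipbl sequence, with the stated purpose of acute depletion of NIPBL-EYFP.

The annotated payload is a single same-strand series of coding elements: blasticidin S deaminase (BSD), a P2A peptide, a FLAG epitope, the F36V mutant of FKBP12 and EYFP. The 2A sequence causes ribosomal skipping, so the blasticidin resistance protein is released separately from the FLAG-FKBP(F36V)-EYFP module that follows. FKBP12 F36V binds synthetic ligands that do not bind wild-type FKBP, and it is widely used as a ligand-inducible degron (dTAG-type) tag, which matches the depletion purpose. EYFP provides a fluorescent readout of the tagged protein.

No mammalian promoter, polyadenylation signal or Nipbl feature is annotated. However, unannotated stretches of roughly 1 kb upstream and 1.6 kb downstream flank the cassette. Together with the "N-Nipbl" name, this arrangement suggests a donor template whose flanks are Nipbl homology arms, used to knock the cassette in at the N-terminus of the endogenous gene so that the native promoter drives expression. The record does not state this explicitly. Despite the backbone name, no loxP sites appear in the feature table.
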