Addgene plasmid #163882: pFlox_N-Nipbl_BSD_FKBPF36V_EYFP
Purpose: Acute Depletion of NIPBL-EYFP
Depositing lab: Cornelis Murre. Depositing organization: University of California, San Diego (UCSD). Publication: Calcium signaling instructs NIPBL recruitment at active enhancers and promoters via distinct mechanisms to reconstruct genome compartmentalization. Zhu Y, Denholtz M, Lu H, Murre C. Genes Dev. 2021 Jan 1;35(1-2):65-81. doi: 10.1101/gad.343475.120. Epub 2020 Dec 17. PubMed 33334824.
Backbone
  Vector backbone: pflox
  Vector type: Mammalian Expression
Growth in bacteria
  Bacterial resistance: Ampicillin, 100 μg/mL
  Growth temperature: 37°C
  Growth strain: DH5alpha
  Copy number: High Copy
Gene/Insert
  Gene/Insert name: Nipbl
  Species: M. musculus (mouse)
  Entrez Gene: Nipbl (a.k.a. Idn3)
  Cloning method: Gibson Cloning
Terms and licenses: Academic/Nonprofit Terms; Industry Terms: Not Available to Industry
How to cite: pFlox_N-Nipbl_BSD_FKBPF36V_EYFP was a gift from Cornelis Murre (Addgene plasmid # 163882 ; http://n2t.net/addgene:163882 ; RRID:Addgene_163882)
